Addgene plasmid #177078: pEPQD1CB0861
Purpose: MoClo Level 1, position 6, transcriptional unit for transient expression of 7-deoxyloganetic acid glucosyl transferase (Cr7-DLGT) from Catharanthus roseus promoter regions contains 4x attB sites for recruitment fo gal4AD-phiC31
Depositing lab: Nicola Patron. Depositing organization: Earlham Institute. Publication: Reconstitution of monoterpene indole alkaloid biosynthesis in genome engineered Nicotiana benthamiana. Dudley QM, Jo S, Guerrero DAS, Chhetry M, Smedley MA, Harwood WA, Sherden NH, O'Connor SE, Caputi L, Patron NJ. Commun Biol. 2022 Sep 10;5(1):949. doi: 10.1038/s42003-022-03904-w. PubMed 36088516.
Backbone
  Vector backbone: pICH47781
  Vector type: Synthetic Biology
Growth in bacteria
  Bacterial resistance: Ampicillin, 100 μg/mL
  Growth temperature: 37°C
  Growth strain: DH5alpha
  Copy number: High Copy
Gene/Insert
  Gene/Insert name: 7-deoxyloganetic acid glucosyl transferase (Cr7-DLGT) from Catharanthus roseus (alt name: P6_4X opattB-TMV-CrDLGT-nosterm)
  Species: Other
  Cloning method: Restriction Enzyme; 5′ cloning site Unknown (unknown if destroyed); 3′ cloning site Unknown (unknown if destroyed)
  Sequencing primers: 5′ CTGGTGGCAGGATATATTGTGGTG; 3′ GAACCCTGTGGTTGGCATGCACATAC
Terms and licenses: Academic/Nonprofit Terms; Industry Terms: Not Available to Industry
How to cite: pEPQD1CB0861 was a gift from Nicola Patron (Addgene plasmid # 177078 ; http://n2t.net/addgene:177078 ; RRID:Addgene_177078)
