[The description below was written by a language model from this plasmid's Addgene catalogue record and pLannotate feature annotations shown in this document.]
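Description:
pEPQD1CB0861 is a MoClo (Golden Gate modular cloning) Level 1, position 6 plasmid built in the pICH47781 acceptor backbone. It carries a single plant transcriptional unit for the 7-deoxyloganetic acid glucosyltransferase of Catharanthus roseus (Cr7-DLGT, annotated as UGT709C2/UGT8). It is a binary-type vector. The expression cassette lies between nopaline-type left and right T-DNA border repeats, so it can be delivered into plant cells by Agrobacterium. The backbone combines a high-copy ColE1/pUC origin for E. coli with the broad-host-range IncP oriV and its replication initiator gene trfA, which support maintenance in Agrobacterium. Selection in bacteria is by ampicillin through the bla gene. A short TetR fragment in the backbone appears to be a non-functional remnant.

The payload is driven by a synthetic, orthogonally regulated promoter. Four minimal φC31 attB sites are placed in tandem upstream of a minimal CaMV 35S core promoter. The minimal promoter alone would be expected to give little transcription. The attB sites act as operator sequences that recruit a Gal4 activation domain–φC31 fusion protein supplied in trans, which switches the unit on. Downstream, the TMV Ω 5′ leader enhances translation of the Cr7-DLGT coding sequence, and the nopaline synthase terminator provides termination and polyadenylation.

The enzyme glucosylates 7-deoxyloganetic acid, a step in the iridoid pathway leading to secologanin. The plasmid is intended for transient expression, and the associated publication concerns reconstitution of monoterpene indole alkaloid biosynthesis in Nicotiana benthamiana. As a Level 1 module, it can be used directly or assembled with units from the neighbouring positions into multigene Level 2 constructs.
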