Features (pLannotate 1.2.2; 17 found; start..end, strand, type, name):
    112..136     +  misc_feature   LB T-DNA repeat: left border repeat from nopaline C58 T-DNA
    253..286     +  protein_bind   attB: minimal attB site for the φC31 integrase (Groth et al., 2000) phage φC31 integrase
    312..345     +  protein_bind   attB: minimal attB site for the φC31 integrase (Groth et al., 2000) phage φC31 integrase
    375..408     +  protein_bind   attB: minimal attB site for the φC31 integrase (Groth et al., 2000) phage φC31 integrase
    434..467     +  protein_bind   attB: minimal attB site for the φC31 integrase (Groth et al., 2000) phage φC31 integrase
    484..530     +  promoter       minimal CaMV 35S promoter: minimal 35S promoter from cauliflower mosaic virus
    563..588     +  misc_feature   TMV Ω (fragment): translational enhancer from the tobacco mosaic virus 5'-leader sequence (Gallie et al., 1988)
    620..675     +  misc_feature   TMV Ω: translational enhancer from the tobacco mosaic virus 5'-leader sequence (Gallie et al., 1988)
    677..2122    +  CDS            UGT709C2: UGT8_CATRO - Also known as UGT8. Experimental evidence at protein level: Swiss-Prot protein existence level 1. Iridoid glucosyltransferase acting exclusively on 7- deoxyloganetic acid. No activity with 7-deoxyloganetin. Catalyzes the fourth to last step in secologanin biosynthesis. From Catharanthus roseus (Madagascar periwinkle) (Vinca rosea).
   2138..2390    +  terminator     NOS terminator: nopaline synthase terminator and poly(A) signal
   2438..2462    +  misc_feature   RB T-DNA repeat: right border repeat from nopaline C58 T-DNA
   2574..2594    -  CDS            TetR (fragment): tetracycline resistance regulatory protein; tetR
   2621..3766    -  CDS            trfA: TRFA_ECOLX - Experimental evidence at protein level: Swiss-Prot protein existence level 1. Also involved in plasmid copy number control, promoting intermolecular coupling of protein bound iterons at oriV, which inhibits replication initiation. From Escherichia coli.
   4102..4690    -  rep_origin     ori: high-copy-number ColE1/pMB1/pBR322/pUC origin of replication
   4861..5721    -  CDS            AmpR: β-lactamase; bla; confers resistance to ampicillin, carbenicillin, and related antibiotics
   5722..5826    -  promoter       AmpR promoter: bla
   5913..20      -  rep_origin     oriV (across the origin): incP origin of replication
>Addgene plasmid #177078 | pEPQD1CB0861 | addgene full sequence | sequence record 349451 | Addgene NGS Result
CAACCAGCCCGGTGAGCGTCGCAAAGGAGATCCTGATCTGACTGATGGGCTGCCTGTATCGAGTGGTGAT
TTTGTGCCGAGCTGCCGGTCGGGGAGCTGTTGGCTGGCTGGTGGCAGGATATATTGTGGTGTAAACAAAT
TGACGCTTAGACAACTTAATAACACATTGCGGACGTTTTTAATGTACTGGGGTGGATGCAGTGGGCCCCA
CTCTGTGAAGACAATGTGGAATTCCTCGAGGGAGCGGTGCGGGTGCCAGGGCGTGCCCTTGGGCTCCCCG
GGCGCGTACTCCACTCCCCGAGCCGGTGCGGGTGCCAGGGCGTGCCCTTGGGCTCCCCGGGCGCGTACTC
CACTCCCCCCATGGTGCGGTGCGGGTGCCAGGGCGTGCCCTTGGGCTCCCCGGGCGCGTACTCCACTCCC
CGAGCCGGTGCGGGTGCCAGGGCGTGCCCTTGGGCTCCCCGGGCGCGTACTCCACTCCCCTTCGCAAGAC
CCTTCCTCTATATAAGGAAGTTCATTTCATTTGGAGAGGACTCCGGTATTTTTACAACAATTACCACAAC
AAAACAAACAACAAACAACATTACAATTTACTATTCTAGTCGAATACTGTATTTTTACAACAATTACCAA
CAACAACAAACAACAAACAACATTACAATTACTATTTACAATTACAATGGGTTCTCAAGAAACAAATTTG
GCTCCTCATGTTCTCATATTCCCTTTGCCAATTCAAGGCCATGTGAACTCCATGCTCAGACTAGCAGAAC
TTCTCTGTCTAGCTGAATTAGATATCACTTTTATTGTTTCAGAGTTCAGCCACAGTCGCTTAATTAAGCA
TACAAATGTTGCCTCCCGTTTTGCCCGTTACCCAGGATTTCAGTTCCAGCCCATATCCGATGGCCTTCCC
GATGATCACCCCAGAGCAGGCGAAAGAGTCATGGATATTTTGCCTTCAACTAAAAATGTAACGGGACCCC
TGTTTAAGCAGATGATGGTTGAGAATAAGTGCTTTTCTTCTGCTACTCGAAGGCCGATTACTTGCATAAT
CGCTGATGGGGTTTTGAGCTTTGCTGGGGATTTCGCTCAAGAAAAAGGAATCCCTCTTATTTACTTCAGA
ACTGTTTCTGCTTGTTCTTTCTGGGCTTGTTTTTGTATGCCTGAACTAATTGAATCTGGTGACATTCCGA
TTAAAGGAAATGGTATGGATCTGATAGTGAAAAGCGTGCCGGGGATGGAAACTTTTCTCAGGCGACGAGA
TCTGCCGGGGTTTTGCCGAGTCAATGACATTAATGAACCGAAACTCCAGATCCTGAAAACAGAGACAAGA
CAGACAACGAGAGCCCAAGCGGCTATTTTGAACACTTTTGAGGATTTGGAAGGACCAATTCTATCTCAAA
TTCGCAAACACATGCCAAGACTTTTCACAATTGGACCAAGTCATTCCCACCTAACATCTAGACTTGAAAC
CAAGAATATCAAGACTTTAATTTCCTCCGGTAGTTTCTGGGAAGAAGATCGAAGCTGTGTGGATTGGCTT
GATGCACAGCCACCAAGATCTGTTTTATATGTAAGTTTTGGAAGTATTACAGTTGTAACAAGAGATCAAC
TCCTGGAATTCTGGTATGGTCTTGTTAATAGTGGACAACGGTTCTTGTGGGTAATGAGGCCAGATTCAAT
TATGGGCAAAGATGGGCAAAGCCAGATTCCTGCAGATCTTGAAGAGGGCACAAAAGCCAGAGGTTATATG
GTGGGATGGGCACCTCAAGAAGAGGTCTTGAATCACCCTGCCATTGGAGGATTTCTGACTCACAGTGGGT
GGAATTCAACTTTAGAGAGTATTGTGGCTGGTGTCCCAATGATATGTTGGCCATACTTTGCGGACCAAAT
GATAAACAGCAGATTTGTGAGTGAAATTTGGAAGATTGGATTGGATATGAAAGATACATGTGATAGAGAG
ACAATTGTGAAGATGGTTAGGGAGTTGATGGAGATTAGGAAAGATGAGTTCTTGCAAAGGGCTGATCATA
TGGCTAAATTGGCAAAAGAGGCTGTTAGTGAAGGCGGATCCTCATATTCTAACTTGGATGGCCTCGTTGA
TTACATAAAATCACTGATTATTTGAGCTTGTCAAGCAGATCGTTCAAACATTTGGCAATAAAGTTTCTTA
AGATTGAATCCTGTTGCCGGTCTTGCGATGATTATCATATAATTTCTGTTGAATTACGTTAAGCATGTAA
TAATTAACATGTAATGCATGACGTTATTTATGAGATGGGTTTTTATGATTAGAGTCCCGCAATTATACAT
TTAATACGCGATAGAAAACAAAATATAGCGCGCAAACTAGGATAAATTATCGCGCGCGGTGTCATCTATG
TTACTAGATCGACGCTGAGCTTGTCTTCTGCACGAAGTGGTTTAAACTATCAGTGTTTGACAGGATATAT
TGGCGGGTAAACCTAAGAGAAAAGAGCGTTTATTAGAATAATCGGATATTTAAAAGGGCGTGAAAAGGTT
TATCCGTTCGTCCATTTGTATGTGCATGCCAACCACAGGGTTCCCCAGATCAGGCGCTGGCTGCTGAACC
CCCAGCCGGAACTGACCCCACAAGGCCCTAGCGTTTGCAATGCACCAGGTCATCATTGACCCAGGCGTGT
TCCACCAGGCCGCTGCCTCGCAACTCTTCGCAGGCTTCGCCGACCTGCTCGCGCCACTTCTTCACGCGGG
TGGAATCCGATCCGCACATGAGGCGGAAGGTTTCCAGCTTGAGCGGGTACGGCTCCCGGTGCGAGCTGAA
ATAGTCGAACATCCGTCGGGCCGTCGGCGACAGCTTGCGGTACTTCTCCCATATGAATTTCGTGTAGTGG
TCGCCAGCAAACAGCACGACGATTTCCTCGTCGATCAGGACCTGGCAACGGGACGTTTTCTTGCCACGGT
CCAGGACGCGGAAGCGGTGCAGCAGCGACACCGATTCCAGGTGCCCAACGCGGTCGGACGTGAAGCCCAT
CGCCGTCGCCTGTAGGCGCGACAGGCATTCCTCGGCCTTCGTGTAATACCGGCCATTGATCGACCAGCCC
AGGTCCTGGCAAAGCTCGTAGAACGTGAAGGTGATCGGCTCGCCGATAGGGGTGCGCTTCGCGTACTCCA
ACACCTGCTGCCACACCAGTTCGTCATCGTCGGCCCGCAGCTCGACGCCGGTGTAGGTGATCTTCACGTC
CTTGTTGACGTGGAAAATGACCTTGTTTTGCAGCGCCTCGCGCGGGATTTTCTTGTTGCGCGTGGTGAAC
AGGGCAGAGCGGGCCGTGTCGTTTGGCATCGCTCGCATCGTGTCCGGCCACGGCGCAATATCGAACAAGG
AAAGCTGCATTTCCTTGATCTGCTGCTTCGTGTGTTTCAGCAACGCGGCCTGCTTGGCCTCGCTGACCTG
TTTTGCCAGGTCCTCGCCGGCGGTTTTTCGCTTCTTGGTCGTCATAGTTCCTCGCGTGTCGATGGTCATC
GACTTCGCCAAACCTGCCGCCTCCTGTTCAAGACGACGCGAACGCTCCACGGCGGCCGATGGCGCGGGCA
GGGCAGGGGGAGCCAGTTGCACGCTGTCGCGCTCGATCTTGGCCGTAGCTTGCTGGACCATCGAGCCGAC
GGACTGGAAGGTTTCGCGGGGCGCACGCATGACGGTGCGGCTTGCGATGGTTTCGGCATCCTCGGCGGAA
AACCCCGCGTCGATCAGTTCTTGCCTGTATGCCTTCCGGTCAAACGTCCGATTCATTCACCCTCCTTGCG
GGATTGCCCCGACTCACGCCGGGGCAATGTGCCCTTATTCCTGATTTGACCCGCCTGGTGCCTTGGTGTC
CAGATAATCCACCTTATCGGCAATGAAGTCGGTCCCGTAGACCGTCTGGCCGTCCTTCTCGTACTTGGTA
TTCCGAATCTTGCCCTGCACGAATACCAGCGACCCCTTGCCCAAATACTTGCCGTGGGCCTCGGCCTGAG
AGCCAAAACACTTGATGCGGAAGAAGTCGGTGCGCTCCTGCTTGTCGCCGGCATCGTTGCGCCACATCTA
GGATCTGCCAGGAACCGTAAAAAGGCCGCGTTGCTGGCGTTTTTCCATAGGCTCCGCCCCCCTGACGAGC
ATCACAAAAATCGACGCTCAAGTCAGAGGTGGCGAAACCCGACAGGACTATAAAGATACCAGGCGTTTCC
CCCTGGAAGCTCCCTCGTGCGCTCTCCTGTTCCGACCCTGCCGCTTACCGGATACCTGTCCGCCTTTCTC
CCTTCGGGAAGCGTGGCGCTTTCTCATAGCTCACGCTGTAGGTATCTCAGTTCGGTGTAGGTCGTTCGCT
CCAAGCTGGGCTGTGTGCACGAACCCCCCGTTCAGCCCGACCGCTGCGCCTTATCCGGTAACTATCGTCT
TGAGTCCAACCCGGTAAGACACGACTTATCGCCACTGGCAGCAGCCACTGGTAACAGGATTAGCAGAGCG
AGGTATGTAGGCGGTGCTACAGAGTTCTTGAAGTGGTGGCCTAACTACGGCTACACTAGAAGAACAGTAT
TTGGTATCTGCGCTCTGCTGAAGCCAGTTACCTTCGGAAAAAGAGTTGGTAGCTCTTGATCCGGCAAACA
AACCACCGCTGGTAGCGGTGGTTTTTTTGTTTGCAAGCAGCAGATTACGCGCAGAAAAAAAGGATCTCAA
GAAGATCCTTTGATCTTTTCTACGGGGTCTGACGCTCAGTGGAACGAAAACTCACGTTAAGGGATTTTGG
TCATGAGATTATCAAAAAGGATCTTCACCTAGATCCTTTTAAATTAAAAATGAAGTTTTAAATCAATCTA
AAGTATATATGAGTAAACTTGGTCTGACAGTTACCAATGCTTAATCAGTGAGGCACCTATCTCAGCGATC
TGTCTATTTCGTTCATCCATAGTTGCCTGACTCCCCGTCGTGTAGATAACTACGATACGGGAGGGCTTAC
CATCTGGCCCCAGTGCTGCAATGATACCGCGAGAACCACGCTCACCGGCTCCAGATTTATCAGCAATAAA
CCAGCCAGCCGGAAGGGCCGAGCGCAGAAGTGGTCCTGCAACTTTATCCGCCTCCATCCAGTCTATTAAT
TGTTGCCGGGAAGCTAGAGTAAGTAGTTCGCCAGTTAATAGTTTGCGCAACGTTGTTGCCATTGCTACAG
GCATCGTGGTGTCACGCTCGTCGTTTGGTATGGCTTCATTCAGCTCCGGTTCCCAACGATCAAGGCGAGT
TACATGATCCCCCATGTTGTGCAAAAAAGCGGTTAGCTCCTTCGGTCCTCCGATCGTTGTCAGAAGTAAG
TTGGCCGCAGTGTTATCACTCATGGTTATGGCAGCACTGCATAATTCTCTTACTGTCATGCCATCCGTAA
GATGCTTTTCTGTGACTGGTGAGTACTCAACCAAGTCATTCTGAGAATAGTGTATGCGGCGACCGAGTTG
CTCTTGCCCGGCGTCAATACGGGATAATACCGCGCCACATAGCAGAACTTTAAAAGTGCTCATCATTGGA
AAACGTTCTTCGGGGCGAAAACTCTCAAGGATCTTACCGCTGTTGAGATCCAGTTCGATGTAACCCACTC
GTGCACCCAACTGATCTTCAGCATCTTTTACTTTCACCAGCGTTTCTGGGTGAGCAAAAACAGGAAGGCA
AAATGCCGCAAAAAAGGGAATAAGGGCGACACGGAAATGTTGAATACTCATACTCTTCCTTTTTCAATAT
TATTGAAGCATTTATCAAGGTTATTGTCTCATGAGCGGATACATATTTGAATGTATTTAGAAAAATAAAC
AAATAGGGGTTCCGCGCACGAATTGGCCAGCGCTGCCATTTTTGGGGTGAGGCCGTTCGCGGCCGAGGGG
CGCAGCCCCTGGGGGGATGGGAGGCCCGCGTTAGCGGGCCGGGAGGGTTCGAGAAGGGGGGGCACCCCCC
TTCGGCGTGCGCGGTCACGCGCACAGGGCGCAGCCCTGGTTAAAAACAAGGTTTATAAATATTGGTTTAA
AAGCAGGTTAAAAGACAGGTTAGCGGTGGCCGAAAAACGGGCGGAAACCCTTGCAAATGCTGGATTTTCT
GCCTGTGGACAGCCCCTCAAATGTCAATAGGTGCGCCCCTCATCTGTCAGCACTCTGCCCCTCAAGTGTC
AAGGATCGCGCCCCTCATCTGTCAGTAGTCGCGCCCCTCAAGTGTCAATACCGCAGGGCACTTATCCCCA
GGCTTGTCCACATCATCTGTGGGAAACTCGCGTAAAATCAGGCGTTTTCGCCGATTTGCGAGGCTGGCCA
GCTCCACGTCGCCGGCCGAAATCGAGCCTGCCCCTCATCTGTCAACGCCGCGCCGGGTGAGTCGGCCCCT
CAAGTGTCAACGTCCGCCCCTCATCTGTCAGTGAGGGCCAAGTTTTCCGCGAGGTATCCACAACGCCGGC
GGCCGCGGTGTCTCGCACACGGCTTCGACGGCGTTTCTGGCGCGTTTGCAGGGCCATAGACGGCCGCCAG
CCCAGCGGCGAGGG
